Addgene plasmid #164784: NanoLuc-PM
Purpose: Nanoluciferase (NanoLuc) targeted to the extracellular surface of the cell membrane for bioluminescence resonance energy transfer (BRET)-based measurement of ligand binding to unmodified receptors
Depositing lab: Laszlo Hunyady. Depositing organization: Semmelweis University. Publication: A general method for quantifying ligand binding to unmodified receptors using Gaussia luciferase. Toth AD, Garger D, Prokop S, Soltesz-Katona E, Varnai P, Balla A, Turu G, Hunyady L. J Biol Chem. 2021 Feb 2:100366. doi: 10.1016/j.jbc.2021.100366. PubMed 33545176.
Backbone
  Vector backbone: pcDNA3.1
  Backbone manufacturer: Invitrogen
  Backbone size w/o insert (bp): 5380
  Total vector size (bp): 6196
  Vector type: Mammalian Expression
  Selectable markers: Neomycin (select with G418)
Growth in bacteria
  Bacterial resistance: Ampicillin, 100 μg/mL
  Growth temperature: 37°C
  Growth strain: DH5alpha
  Copy number: High Copy
Gene/Insert
  Gene/Insert name: Nanoluciferase fused with the transmembrane domain of the platelet-derived growth factor receptor beta (alt names: NanoLuc; PDGFRB)
  Species: H. sapiens (human); Oplophorus gracilirostris
  Insert size (bp): 816
  Entrez Gene: PDGFRB (a.k.a. CD140B, IBGC4, IMF1, JTK12, KOGS, PDGFR, PDGFR-1, PDGFR1, PENTT)
  Promoter: CMV
  Tag / fusion protein: NanoLuc (N terminal on insert)
  Cloning method: Restriction Enzyme; 5′ cloning site HindIII, AgeI (not destroyed); 3′ cloning site NotI, XhoI (not destroyed)
  Sequencing primers: 5′ CMV_fwd_primer; 3′ BGH_rev_primer
Terms and licenses: Academic/Nonprofit Terms; Industry Terms: Not Available to Industry
How to cite: NanoLuc-PM was a gift from Laszlo Hunyady (Addgene plasmid # 164784 ; http://n2t.net/addgene:164784 ; RRID:Addgene_164784)
