[The description below was written by a language model from this plasmid's Addgene catalogue record and pLannotate feature annotations shown in this document.]
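Description:
NanoLuc-PM is a mammalian expression plasmid of about 6.2 kb built on the pcDNA3.1 backbone. It is designed to display NanoLuc luciferase on the extracellular face of the plasma membrane. It is propagated in E. coli from a high-copy ColE1/pUC-type origin under ampicillin selection (AmpR, β-lactamase). It also carries an f1 origin and an SV40 promoter-driven neomycin phosphotransferase cassette with an SV40 polyadenylation signal, which allows G418 selection of stably transfected mammalian cells. Short annotated fragments such as the truncated HIV-1 LTR, ble, lacI and bom hits appear to be backbone remnants or partial similarity matches rather than functional parts.

The roughly 0.8 kb insert lies between the CMV immediate-early enhancer/promoter and the bovine growth hormone polyadenylation signal, with a T7 promoter just upstream of the coding region. The feature table shows three consecutive coding segments. The first is a short N-terminal stretch annotated as an interleukin-6 fragment. From its position it most likely serves as a secretory signal peptide, although the record does not say so explicitly. It is followed by human codon-optimised NanoLuc, derived from the Oplophorus gracilirostris luciferase, and then by the transmembrane domain of human PDGF receptor beta. In this arrangement the luciferase would be routed through the secretory pathway and anchored in the membrane by the PDGFRβ helix, leaving the enzyme facing outward.

According to the record, the surface-tethered luciferase is used in bioluminescence resonance energy transfer (BRET) measurements of ligand binding to unmodified receptors. Because the luciferase is a separate membrane-anchored protein, the receptor under study does not need to be tagged.
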