Features (pLannotate 1.2.2; 22 found; start..end, strand, type, name):
      1..380     +  enhancer       CMV enhancer: human cytomegalovirus immediate early enhancer
    381..584     +  promoter       CMV promoter: human cytomegalovirus (CMV) immediate early promoter
    580..613     +  LTR            5' LTR (truncated) (fragment): truncated 5' long terminal repeat (LTR) from HIV-1
    629..647     +  promoter       T7 promoter: promoter for bacteriophage T7 RNA polymerase
    696..782     +  CDS            IL6 (fragment): IL6_MUSPF - Experimental evidence at transcript level: Swiss-Prot protein existence level 2. Acts as an essential factor in bone homeostasis and on vessels directly or indirectly by induction of VEGF, resulting in increased angiogenesis activity and vascular permeability. Induces, through 'trans-signaling' and synergistically with IL1B and TNF, the production of VEGF. Involved in metabolic controls, is discharged into the bloodstream after muscle contraction increasing lipolysis and improving insulin resistance (By similarity). 'Trans-signaling' in central nervous system also regulates energy
    783..1292    +  CDS            Nluc: NanoLuc® luciferase human codon-optimized
   1362..1508    +  CDS            PDGFRβ TM domain: transmembrane domain from platelet derived growth factor receptor beta
   1562..1786    +  polyA_signal   bGH poly(A) signal: bovine growth hormone polyadenylation signal
   1790..1811    +  promoter       SV40 promoter (fragment): SV40 enhancer and early promoter
   1832..2260    +  rep_origin     f1 ori (sequence partly withheld): f1 bacteriophage origin of replication; arrow indicates direction of (+) strand synthesis
   2274..2603    +  promoter       SV40 promoter: SV40 enhancer and early promoter
   2670..3461    +  CDS            neo: KKA2_KLEPN - Also known as kan, nptII. Experimental evidence at protein level: Swiss-Prot protein existence level 1. Resistance to kanamycin, neomycin, paromomycin, ribostamycin, butirosin and gentamicin B. From Klebsiella pneumoniae.
   3485..3643    +  CDS            ble (fragment): BLE_KLEPN - Experimental evidence at protein level: Swiss-Prot protein existence level 1. Binding protein with a strong affinity to the bleomycin family of antibiotics. Binds to CL990; an antimitotic-antibiotic compound. From Klebsiella pneumoniae.
   3638..3759    +  polyA_signal   SV40 poly(A) signal: SV40 polyadenylation signal
   3832..3848    -  protein_bind   lac operator: The lac repressor binds to the lac operator to inhibit transcription in E. coli. This inhibition can be relieved by adding lactose or isopropyl-β-D-thiogalactopyranoside (IPTG). lac repressor encoded by lacI
   3856..3886    -  promoter       lac promoter: promoter for the E. coli lac operon
   3901..3922    -  protein_bind   CAP binding site: CAP binding activates transcription in the presence of cAMP. E. coli catabolite activator protein
   3935..4027    -  CDS            lacI (fragment): lac repressor; lacI; The lac repressor binds to the lac operator to inhibit transcription in E. coli. This inhibition can be relieved by adding lactose or isopropyl-β-D-thiogalactopyranoside (IPTG).
   4210..4798    -  rep_origin     ori: high-copy-number ColE1/pMB1/pBR322/pUC origin of replication
   4969..5829    -  CDS            AmpR: β-lactamase; bla; confers resistance to ampicillin, carbenicillin, and related antibiotics
   5830..5934    -  promoter       AmpR promoter: bla
   5993..6045    -  misc_feature   bom (fragment): basis of mobility region from pBR322
>Addgene plasmid #164784 | NanoLuc-PM | addgene full sequence | sequence record 326673 | Addgene NGS Result
GACATTGATTATTGACTAGTTATTAATAGTAATCAATTACGGGGTCATTAGTTCATAGCCCATATATGGA
GTTCCGCGTTACATAACTTACGGTAAATGGCCCGCCTGGCTGACCGCCCAACGACCCCCGCCCATTGACG
TCAATAATGACGTATGTTCCCATAGTAACGCCAATAGGGACTTTCCATTGACGTCAATGGGTGGAGTATT
TACGGTAAACTGCCCACTTGGCAGTACATCAAGTGTATCATATGCCAAGTACGCCCCCTATTGACGTCAA
TGACGGTAAATGGCCCGCCTGGCATTATGCCCAGTACATGACCTTATGGGACTTTCCTACTTGGCAGTAC
ATCTACGTATTAGTCATCGCTATTACCATGGTGATGCGGTTTTGGCAGTACATCAATGGGCGTGGATAGC
GGTTTGACTCACGGGGATTTCCAAGTCTCCACCCCATTGACGTCAATGGGAGTTTGTTTTGGCACCAAAA
TCAACGGGACTTTCCAAAATGTCGTAACAACTCCGCCCCATTGACGCAAATGGGCGGTAGGCGTGTACGG
TGGGAGGTCTATATAAGCAGAGCTCTCTGGCTAACTAGAGAACCCACTGCTTACTGGCTTATCGAAATTA
ATACGACTCACTATAGGGAGACCCAAGCTGGCTAGCGTTTAAACTTAAGCTTACCGGTCGCCACCATGAA
CTCCTTCTCCACAAGCGCCTTCGGTCCAGTTGCCTTCTCCCTGGGCCTGCTCCTGGTGTTGCCTGCTGCC
TTCCCTGCCCCAGTCTTCACACTCGAAGATTTCGTTGGGGACTGGCGACAGACAGCCGGCTACAACCTGG
ACCAAGTCCTTGAACAGGGAGGTGTGTCCAGTTTGTTTCAGAATCTCGGGGTGTCCGTAACTCCGATCCA
AAGGATTGTCCTGAGCGGTGAAAATGGGCTGAAGATCGACATCCATGTCATCATCCCGTATGAAGGTCTG
AGCGGCGACCAAATGGGCCAGATCGAAAAAATTTTTAAGGTGGTGTACCCTGTGGATGATCATCACTTTA
AGGTGATCCTGCACTATGGCACACTGGTAATCGACGGGGTTACGCCGAACATGATCGACTATTTCGGACG
GCCGTATGAAGGCATCGCCGTGTTCGACGGCAAAAAGATCACTGTAACAGGGACCCTGTGGAACGGCAAC
AAAATTATCGACGAGCGCCTGATCAACCCCGACGGCTCCCTGCTGTTCCGAGTAACCATCAACGGAGTGA
CCGGCTGGCGGCTGTGCGAACGCATTCTGGCGGGAGGCGGATCAGGTGGCGGATCCAGATCTGGTGGCGG
TTCTGGTGGCGGTAGTGGTGGCGGTAGTAATGCTGTGGGCCAGGACACGCAGGAGGTCATCGTGGTGCCA
CACTCCTTGCCCTTTAAGGTGGTGGTGATCTCAGCCATCCTGGCCCTGGTGGTGCTCACCATCATCTCCC
TTATCATCCTCATCATGCTTTGGCAGAAGAAGCCACGTTAGGCGGCCGCTCGAGTCTAGAGGGCCCGTTT
AAACCCGCTGATCAGCCTCGACTGTGCCTTCTAGTTGCCAGCCATCTGTTGTTTGCCCCTCCCCCGTGCC
TTCCTTGACCCTGGAAGGTGCCACTCCCACTGTCCTTTCCTAATAAAATGAGGAAATTGCATCGCATTGT
CTGAGTAGGTGTCATTCTATTCTGGGGGGTGGGGTGGGGCAGGACAGCAAGGGGGAGGATTGGGAAGACA
ATAGCAGGCATGCTGGGGATGCGGTGGGCTCTATGGCTTCTGAGGCGGAAAGAACCAGCTGGGGCTCTAG
GGGGTATCCCC
[124 nt withheld, positions 1832-1955]
C
[91 nt withheld, positions 1957-2047]
A
[49 nt withheld, positions 2049-2097]
CCTTTGACGTTGGAGTCCACGTTCTTT
[37 nt withheld, positions 2125-2161]
ACCCTATCTCGGTCTATTCTTTTGATTTATAAGGGATTTTGCCGATTTCGGCCTATTGGTTAAAAAATGA
GCTGATTTAACAAAAATTTAACGCGAATTAATTCTGTGGAATGTGTGTCAGTTAGGGTGTGGAAAGTCCC
CAGGCTCCCCAGCAGGCAGAAGTATGCAAAGCATGCATCTCAATTAGTCAGCAACCAGGTGTGGAAAGTC
CCCAGGCTCCCCAGCAGGCAGAAGTATGCAAAGCATGCATCTCAATTAGTCAGCAACCATAGTCCCGCCC
CTAACTCCGCCCATCCCGCCCCTAACTCCGCCCAGTTCCGCCCATTCTCCGCCCCATGGCTGACTAATTT
TTTTTATTTATGCAGAGGCCGAGGCCGCCTCTGCCTCTGAGCTATTCCAGAAGTAGTGAGGAGGCTTTTT
TGGAGGCCTAGGCTTTTGCAAAAAGCTCCCGGGAGCTTGTATATCCATTTTCGGATCTGATCAAGAGACA
GGATGAGGATCGTTTCGCATGATTGAACAAGATGGATTGCACGCAGGTTCTCCGGCCGCTTGGGTGGAGA
GGCTATTCGGCTATGACTGGGCACAACAGACAATCGGCTGCTCTGATGCCGCCGTGTTCCGGCTGTCAGC
GCAGGGGCGCCCGGTTCTTTTTGTCAAGACCGACCTGTCCGGTGCCCTGAATGAACTGCAGGACGAGGCA
GCGCGGCTATCGTGGCTGGCCACGACGGGCGTTCCTTGCGCAGCTGTGCTCGACGTTGTCACTGAAGCGG
GAAGGGACTGGCTGCTATTGGGCGAAGTGCCGGGGCAGGATCTCCTGTCATCTCACCTTGCTCCTGCCGA
GAAAGTATCCATCATGGCTGATGCAATGCGGCGGCTGCATACGCTTGATCCGGCTACCTGCCCATTCGAC
CACCAAGCGAAACATCGCATCGAGCGAGCACGTACTCGGATGGAAGCCGGTCTTGTCGATCAGGATGATC
TGGACGAAGAGCATCAGGGGCTCGCGCCAGCCGAACTGTTCGCCAGGCTCAAGGCGCGCATGCCCGACGG
CGAGGATCTCGTCGTGACCCATGGCGATGCCTGCTTGCCGAATATCATGGTGGAAAATGGCCGCTTTTCT
GGATTCATCGACTGTGGCCGGCTGGGTGTGGCGGACCGCTATCAGGACATAGCGTTGGCTACCCGTGATA
TTGCTGAAGAGCTTGGCGGCGAATGGGCTGACCGCTTCCTCGTGCTTTACGGTATCGCCGCTCCCGATTC
GCAGCGCATCGCCTTCTATCGCCTTCTTGACGAGTTCTTCTGAGCGGGACTCTGGGGTTCGAAATGACCG
ACCAAGCGACGCCCAACCTGCCATCACGAGATTTCGATTCCACCGCCGCCTTCTATGAAAGGTTGGGCTT
CGGAATCGTTTTCCGGGACGCCGGCTGGATGATCCTCCAGCGCGGGGATCTCATGCTGGAGTTCTTCGCC
CACCCCAACTTGTTTATTGCAGCTTATAATGGTTACAAATAAAGCAATAGCATCACAAATTTCACAAATA
AAGCATTTTTTTCACTGCATTCTAGTTGTGGTTTGTCCAAACTCATCAATGTATCTTATCATGTCTGTAT
ACCGTCGACCTCTAGCTAGAGCTTGGCGTAATCATGGTCATAGCTGTTTCCTGTGTGAAATTGTTATCCG
CTCACAATTCCACACAACATACGAGCCGGAAGCATAAAGTGTAAAGCCTGGGGTGCCTAATGAGTGAGCT
AACTCACATTAATTGCGTTGCGCTCACTGCCCGCTTTCCAGTCGGGAAACCTGTCGTGCCAGCTGCATTA
ATGAATCGGCCAACGCGCGGGGAGAGGCGGTTTGCGTATTGGGCGCTCTTCCGCTTCCTCGCTCACTGAC
TCGCTGCGCTCGGTCGTTCGGCTGCGGCGAGCGGTATCAGCTCACTCAAAGGCGGTAATACGGTTATCCA
CAGAATCAGGGGATAACGCAGGAAAGAACATGTGAGCAAAAGGCCAGCAAAAGGCCAGGAACCGTAAAAA
GGCCGCGTTGCTGGCGTTTTTCCATAGGCTCCGCCCCCCTGACGAGCATCACAAAAATCGACGCTCAAGT
CAGAGGTGGCGAAACCCGACAGGACTATAAAGATACCAGGCGTTTCCCCCTGGAAGCTCCCTCGTGCGCT
CTCCTGTTCCGACCCTGCCGCTTACCGGATACCTGTCCGCCTTTCTCCCTTCGGGAAGCGTGGCGCTTTC
TCATAGCTCACGCTGTAGGTATCTCAGTTCGGTGTAGGTCGTTCGCTCCAAGCTGGGCTGTGTGCACGAA
CCCCCCGTTCAGCCCGACCGCTGCGCCTTATCCGGTAACTATCGTCTTGAGTCCAACCCGGTAAGACACG
ACTTATCGCCACTGGCAGCAGCCACTGGTAACAGGATTAGCAGAGCGAGGTATGTAGGCGGTGCTACAGA
GTTCTTGAAGTGGTGGCCTAACTACGGCTACACTAGAAGAACAGTATTTGGTATCTGCGCTCTGCTGAAG
CCAGTTACCTTCGGAAAAAGAGTTGGTAGCTCTTGATCCGGCAAACAAACCACCGCTGGTAGCGGTGGTT
TTTTTGTTTGCAAGCAGCAGATTACGCGCAGAAAAAAAGGATCTCAAGAAGATCCTTTGATCTTTTCTAC
GGGGTCTGACGCTCAGTGGAACGAAAACTCACGTTAAGGGATTTTGGTCATGAGATTATCAAAAAGGATC
TTCACCTAGATCCTTTTAAATTAAAAATGAAGTTTTAAATCAATCTAAAGTATATATGAGTAAACTTGGT
CTGACAGTTACCAATGCTTAATCAGTGAGGCACCTATCTCAGCGATCTGTCTATTTCGTTCATCCATAGT
TGCCTGACTCCCCGTCGTGTAGATAACTACGATACGGGAGGGCTTACCATCTGGCCCCAGTGCTGCAATG
ATACCGCGAGACCCACGCTCACCGGCTCCAGATTTATCAGCAATAAACCAGCCAGCCGGAAGGGCCGAGC
GCAGAAGTGGTCCTGCAACTTTATCCGCCTCCATCCAGTCTATTAATTGTTGCCGGGAAGCTAGAGTAAG
TAGTTCGCCAGTTAATAGTTTGCGCAACGTTGTTGCCATTGCTACAGGCATCGTGGTGTCACGCTCGTCG
TTTGGTATGGCTTCATTCAGCTCCGGTTCCCAACGATCAAGGCGAGTTACATGATCCCCCATGTTGTGCA
AAAAAGCGGTTAGCTCCTTCGGTCCTCCGATCGTTGTCAGAAGTAAGTTGGCCGCAGTGTTATCACTCAT
GGTTATGGCAGCACTGCATAATTCTCTTACTGTCATGCCATCCGTAAGATGCTTTTCTGTGACTGGTGAG
TACTCAACCAAGTCATTCTGAGAATAGTGTATGCGGCGACCGAGTTGCTCTTGCCCGGCGTCAATACGGG
ATAATACCGCGCCACATAGCAGAACTTTAAAAGTGCTCATCATTGGAAAACGTTCTTCGGGGCGAAAACT
CTCAAGGATCTTACCGCTGTTGAGATCCAGTTCGATGTAACCCACTCGTGCACCCAACTGATCTTCAGCA
TCTTTTACTTTAACCAGCGTTTCTGGGTGAGCAAAAACAGGAAGGCAAAATGCCGCAAAAAAGGGAATAA
GGGCGACACGGAAATGTTGAATACTCATACTCTTCCTTTTTCAATATTATTGAAGCATTTATCAGGGTTA
TTGTCTCATGAGCGGATACATATTTGAATGTATTTAGAAAAATAAACAAATAGGGGTTCCGCGCACATTT
CCCCGAAAAGTGCCACCTGACGTCGACGGATCGGGAGATCTCCCGATCCCCTATGGTGCACTCTCAGTAC
AATCTGCTCTGATGCCGCATAGTTAAGCCAGTATCTGCTCCCTGCTTGTGTGTTGGAGGTCGCTGAGTAG
TGCGCGAGCAAAATTTAAGCTACAACAAGGCAAGGCTTGACCGACAATTGCATGAAGAATCTGCTTAGGG
TTAGGCGTTTTGCGCTGCTTCGCGATGTACGGGCCAGATATACGCGTT
